>Addgene plasmid #76581 | AK2 gRNA (BRDN0001147053) | addgene full sequence | sequence record 186110 | Addgene Assembled Sequence
CCCGGGTGCAAAGATGGATAAAGTTTTAAACAGAGAGGAATCTTTGCAGCTAATGGACCTTCTAGGTCTT
GAAAGGAGTGGGAATTGGCTCCGGTGCCCGTCAGTGGGCAGAGCGCACATCGCCCACAGTCCCCGAGAAG
TTGGGGGGAGGGGTCGGCAATTGATCCGGTGCCTAGAGAAGGTGGCGCGGGGTAAACTGGGAAAGTGATG
TCGTGTACTGGCTCCGCCTTTTTCCCGAGGGTGGGGGAGAACCGTATATAAGTGCAGTAGTCGCCGTGAA
CGTTCTTTTTCGCAACGGGTTTGCCGCCAGAACACAGGTAAGTGCCGTGTGTGGTTCCCGCGGGCCTGGC
CTCTTTACGGGTTATGGCCCTTGCGTGCCTTGAATTACTTCCACCTGGCTGCAGTACGTGATTCTTGATC
CCGAGCTTCGGGTTGGAAGTGGGTGGGAGAGTTCGAGGCCTTGCGCTTAAGGAGCCCCTTCGCCTCGTGC
TTGAGTTGAGGCCTGGCCTGGGCGCTGGGGCCGCCGCGTGCGAATCTGGTGGCACCTTCGCGCCTGTCTC
GCTGCTTTCGATAAGTCTCTAGCCATTTAAAATTTTTGATGACCTGCTGCGACGCTTTTTTTCTGGCAAG
ATAGTCTTGTAAATGCGGGCCAAGATCTGCACACTGGTATTTCGGTTTTTGGGGCCGCGGGCGGCGACGG
GGCCCGTGCGTCCCAGCGCACATGTTCGGCGAGGCGGGGCCTGCGAGCGCGGCCACCGAGAATCGGACGG
GGGTAGTCTCAAGCTGGCCGGCCTGCTCTGGTGCCTGGCCTCGCGCCGCCGTGTATCGCCCCGCCCTGGG
CGGCAAGGCTGGCCCGGTCGGCACCAGTTGCGTGAGCGGAAAGATGGCCGCTTCCCGGCCCTGCTGCAGG
GAGCTCAAAATGGAGGACGCGGCGCTCGGGAGAGCGGGCGGGTGAGTCACCCACACAAAGGAAAAGGGCC
TTTCCGTCCTCAGCCGTCGCTTCATGTGACTCCACGGAGTACCGGGCGCCGTCCAGGCACCTCGATTAGT
TCTCGAGCTTTTGGAGTACGTCGTCTTTAGGTTGGGGGGAGGGGTTTTATGCGATGGAGTTTCCCCACAC
TGAGTGGGTGGAGACTGAAGTTAGGCCAGCTTGGCACTTGATGTAATTCTCCTTGGAATTTGCCCTTTTT
GAGTTTGGATCTTGGTTCATTCTCAAGCCTCAGACAGTGGTTCAAAGTTTTTTTCTTCCATTTCAGGTGT
CGTGACGTACGGCCACCATGACCGAGTACAAGCCCACGGTGCGCCTCGCCACCCGCGACGACGTCCCCAG
GGCCGTACGCACCCTCGCCGCCGCGTTCGCCGACTACCCCGCCACGCGCCACACCGTCGATCCGGACCGC
CACATCGAGCGGGTCACCGAGCTGCAAGAACTCTTCCTCACGCGCGTCGGGCTCGACATCGGCAAGGTGT
GGGTCGCGGACGACGGCGCCGCCGTGGCGGTCTGGACCACGCCGGAGAGCGTCGAAGCGGGGGCGGTGTT
CGCCGAGATCGGCCCGCGCATGGCCGAGTTGAGCGGTTCCCGGCTGGCCGCGCAGCAACAGATGGAAGGC
CTCCTGGCGCCGCACCGGCCCAAGGAGCCCGCGTGGTTCCTGGCCACCGTCGGAGTCTCGCCCGACCACC
AGGGCAAGGGTCTGGGCAGCGCCGTCGTGCTCCCCGGAGTGGAGGCGGCCGAGCGCGCCGGGGTGCCCGC
CTTCCTGGAGACCTCCGCGCCCCGCAACCTCCCCTTCTACGAGCGGCTCGGCTTCACCGTCACCGCCGAC
GTCGAGGTGCCCGAAGGACCGCGCACCTGGTGCATGACCCGCAAGCCCGGTGCCTGAACGCGTTAAGTCG
ACAATCAACCTCTGGATTACAAAATTTGTGAAAGATTGACTGGTATTCTTAACTATGTTGCTCCTTTTAC
GCTATGTGGATACGCTGCTTTAATGCCTTTGTATCATGCTATTGCTTCCCGTATGGCTTTCATTTTCTCC
TCCTTGTATAAATCCTGGTTGCTGTCTCTTTATGAGGAGTTGTGGCCCGTTGTCAGGCAACGTGGCGTGG
TGTGCACTGTGTTTGCTGACGCAACCCCCACTGGTTGGGGCATTGCCACCACCTGTCAGCTCCTTTCCGG
GACTTTCGCTTTCCCCCTCCCTATTGCCACGGCGGAACTCATCGCCGCCTGCCTTGCCCGCTGCTGGACA
GGGGCTCGGCTGTTGGGCACTGACAATTCCGTGGTGTTGTCGGGGAAATCATCGTCCTTTCCTTGGCTGC
TCGCCTGTGTTGCCACCTGGATTCTGCGCGGGACGTCCTTCTGCTACGTCCCTTCGGCCCTCAATCCAGC
GGACCTTCCTTCCCGCGGCCTGCTGCCGGCTCTGCGGCCTCTTCCGCGTCTTCGCCTTCGCCCTCAGACG
AGTCGGATCTCCCTTTGGGCCGCCTCCCCGCGTCGACTTTAAGACCAATGACTTACAAGGCAGCTGTAGA
TCTTAGCCACTTTTTAAAAGAAAAGGGGGGACTGGAAGGGCTAATTCACTCCCAACGAAGACAAGATCTG
CTTTTTGCTTGTACTGGGTCTCTCTGGTTAGACCAGATCTGAGCCTGGGAGCTCTCTGGCTAACTAGGGA
ACCCACTGCTTAAGCCTCAATAAAGCTTGCCTTGAGTGCTTCAAGTAGTGTGTGCCCGTCTGTTGTGTGA
CTCTGGTAACTAGAGATCCCTCAGACCCTTTTAGTCAGTGTGGAAAATCTCTAGCAGTACGTATAGTAGT
TCATGTCATCTTATTATTCAGTATTTATAACTTGCAAAGAAATGAATATCAGAGAGTGAGAGGAACTTGT
TTATTGCAGCTTATAATGGTTACAAATAAAGCAATAGCATCACAAATTTCACAAATAAAGCATTTTTTTC
ACTGCATTCTAGTTGTGGTTTGTCCAAACTCATCAATGTATCTTATCATGTCTGGCTCTAGCTATCCCGC
CCCTAACTCCGCCCATCCCGCCCCTAACTCCGCCCAGTTCCGCCCATTCTCCGCCCCATGGCTGACTAAT
TTTTTTTATTTATGCAGAGGCCGAGGCCGCCTCGGCCTCTGAGCTATTCCAGAAGTAGTGAGGAGGCTTT
TTTGGAGGCCTAGGGACGTACCCAATTCGCCCTATAGTGAGTCGTATTACGCGCGCTCACTGGCCGTCGT
TTTACAACGTCGTGACTGGGAAAACCCTGGCGTTACCCAACTTAATCGCCTTGCAGCACATCCCCCTTTC
GCCAGCTGGCGTAATAGCGAAGAGGCCCGCACCGATCGCCCTTCCCAACAGTTGCGCAGCCTGAATGGCG
AATGGG
[124 nt withheld, positions 3367-3490]
C
[91 nt withheld, positions 3492-3582]
A
[49 nt withheld, positions 3584-3632]
CCTTTGACGTTGGAGTCCACGTTCTTT
[37 nt withheld, positions 3660-3696]
ACCCTATCTCGGTCTATTCTTTTGATTTATAAGGGATTTTGCCGATTTCGGCCTATTGGTTAAAAAATGA
GCTGATTTAACAAAAATTTAACGCGAATTTTAACAAAATATTAACGCTTACAATTTAGGTGGCACTTTTC
GGGGAAATGTGCGCGGAACCCCTATTTGTTTATTTTTCTAAATACATTCAAATATGTATCCGCTCATGAG
ACAATAACCCTGATAAATGCTTCAATAATATTGAAAAAGGAAGAGTATGAGTATTCAACATTTCCGTGTC
GCCCTTATTCCCTTTTTTGCGGCATTTTGCCTTCCTGTTTTTGCTCACCCAGAAACGCTGGTGAAAGTAA
AAGATGCTGAAGATCAGTTGGGTGCACGAGTGGGTTACATCGAACTGGATCTCAACAGCGGTAAGATCCT
TGAGAGTTTTCGCCCCGAAGAACGTTTTCCAATGATGAGCACTTTTAAAGTTCTGCTATGTGGCGCGGTA
TTATCCCGTATTGACGCCGGGCAAGAGCAACTCGGTCGCCGCATACACTATTCTCAGAATGACTTGGTTG
AGTACTCACCAGTCACAGAAAAGCATCTTACGGATGGCATGACAGTAAGAGAATTATGCAGTGCTGCCAT
AACCATGAGTGATAACACTGCGGCCAACTTACTTCTGACAACGATCGGAGGACCGAAGGAGCTAACCGCT
TTTTTGCACAACATGGGGGATCATGTAACTCGCCTTGATCGTTGGGAACCGGAGCTGAATGAAGCCATAC
CAAACGACGAGCGTGACACCACGATGCCTGTAGCAATGGCAACAACGTTGCGCAAACTATTAACTGGCGA
ACTACTTACTCTAGCTTCCCGGCAACAATTAATAGACTGGATGGAGGCGGATAAAGTTGCAGGACCACTT
CTGCGCTCGGCCCTTCCGGCTGGCTGGTTTATTGCTGATAAATCTGGAGCCGGTGAGCGTGGGTCTCGCG
GTATCATTGCAGCACTGGGGCCAGATGGTAAGCCCTCCCGTATCGTAGTTATCTACACGACGGGGAGTCA
GGCAACTATGGATGAACGAAATAGACAGATCGCTGAGATAGGTGCCTCACTGATTAAGCATTGGTAACTG
TCAGACCAAGTTTACTCATATATACTTTAGATTGATTTAAAACTTCATTTTTAATTTAAAAGGATCTAGG
TGAAGATCCTTTTTGATAATCTCATGACCAAAATCCCTTAACGTGAGTTTTCGTTCCACTGAGCGTCAGA
CCCCGTAGAAAAGATCAAAGGATCTTCTTGAGATCCTTTTTTTCTGCGCGTAATCTGCTGCTTGCAAACA
AAAAAACCACCGCTACCAGCGGTGGTTTGTTTGCCGGATCAAGAGCTACCAACTCTTTTTCCGAAGGTAA
CTGGCTTCAGCAGAGCGCAGATACCAAATACTGTTCTTCTAGTGTAGCCGTAGTTAGGCCACCACTTCAA
GAACTCTGTAGCACCGCCTACATACCTCGCTCTGCTAATCCTGTTACCAGTGGCTGCTGCCAGTGGCGAT
AAGTCGTGTCTTACCGGGTTGGACTCAAGACGATAGTTACCGGATAAGGCGCAGCGGTCGGGCTGAACGG
GGGGTTCGTGCACACAGCCCAGCTTGGAGCGAACGACCTACACCGAACTGAGATACCTACAGCGTGAGCT
ATGAGAAAGCGCCACGCTTCCCGAAGGGAGAAAGGCGGACAGGTATCCGGTAAGCGGCAGGGTCGGAACA
GGAGAGCGCACGAGGGAGCTTCCAGGGGGAAACGCCTGGTATCTTTATAGTCCTGTCGGGTTTCGCCACC
TCTGACTTGAGCGTCGATTTTTGTGATGCTCGTCAGGGGGGCGGAGCCTATGGAAAAACGCCAGCAACGC
GGCCTTTTTACGGTTCCTGGCCTTTTGCTGGCCTTTTGCTCACATGTTCTTTCCTGCGTTATCCCCTGAT
TCTGTGGATAACCGTATTACCGCCTTTGAGTGAGCTGATACCGCTCGCCGCAGCCGAACGACCGAGCGCA
GCGAGTCAGTGAGCGAGGAAGCGGAAGAGCGCCCAATACGCAAACCGCCTCTCCCCGCGCGTTGGCCGAT
TCATTAATGCAGCTGGCACGACAGGTTTCCCGACTGGAAAGCGGGCAGTGAGCGCAACGCAATTAATGTG
AGTTAGCTCACTCATTAGGCACCCCAGGCTTTACACTTTATGCTTCCGGCTCGTATGTTGTGTGGAATTG
TGAGCGGATAACAATTTCACACAGGAAACAGCTATGACCATGATTACGCCAAGCGCGCAATTAACCCTCA
CTAAAGGGAACAAAAGCTGGAGCTGCAAGCTTAATGTAGTCTTATGCAATACTCTTGTAGTCTTGCAACA
TGGTAACGATGAGTTAGCAACATGCCTTACAAGGAGAGAAAAAGCACCGTGCATGCCGATTGGTGGAAGT
AAGGTGGTACGATCGTGCCTTATTAGGAAGGCAACAGACGGGTCTGACATGGATTGGACGAACCACTGAA
TTGCCGCATTGCAGAGATATTGTATTTAAGTGCCTAGCTCGATACATAAACGGGTCTCTCTGGTTAGACC
AGATCTGAGCCTGGGAGCTCTCTGGCTAACTAGGGAACCCACTGCTTAAGCCTCAATAAAGCTTGCCTTG
AGTGCTTCAAGTAGTGTGTGCCCGTCTGTTGTGTGACTCTGGTAACTAGAGATCCCTCAGACCCTTTTAG
TCAGTGTGGAAAATCTCTAGCAGTGGCGCCCGAACAGGGACTTGAAAGCGAAAGGGAAACCAGAGGAGCT
CTCTCGACGCAGGACTCGGCTTGCTGAAGCGCGCACGGCAAGAGGCGAGGGGCGGCGACTGGTGAGTACG
CCAAAAATTTTGACTAGCGGAGGCTAGAAGGAGAGAGATGGGTGCGAGAGCGTCAGTATTAAGCGGGGGA
GAATTAGATCGCGATGGGAAAAAATTCGGTTAAGGCCAGGGGGAAAGAAAAAATATAAATTAAAACATAT
AGTATGGGCAAGCAGGGAGCTAGAACGATTCGCAGTTAATCCTGGCCTGTTAGAAACATCAGAAGGCTGT
AGACAAATACTGGGACAGCTACAACCATCCCTTCAGACAGGATCAGAAGAACTTAGATCATTATATAATA
CAGTAGCAACCCTCTATTGTGTGCATCAAAGGATAGAGATAAAAGACACCAAGGAAGCTTTAGACAAGAT
AGAGGAAGAGCAAAACAAAAGTAAGACCACCGCACAGCAAGCGGCCGCTGATCTTCAGACCTGGAGGAGG
AGATATGAGGGACAATTGGAGAAGTGAATTATATAAATATAAAGTAGTAAAAATTGAACCATTAGGAGTA
GCACCCACCAAGGCAAAGAGAAGAGTGGTGCAGAGAGAAAAAAGAGCAGTGGGAATAGGAGCTTTGTTCC
TTGGGTTCTTGGGAGCAGCAGGAAGCACTATGGGCGCAGCGTCAATGACGCTGACGGTACAGGCCAGACA
ATTATTGTCTGGTATAGTGCAGCAGCAGAACAATTTGCTGAGGGCTATTGAGGCGCAACAGCATCTGTTG
CAACTCACAGTCTGGGGCATCAAGCAGCTCCAGGCAAGAATCCTGGCTGTGGAAAGATACCTAAAGGATC
AACAGCTCCTGGGGATTTGGGGTTGCTCTGGAAAACTCATTTGCACCACTGCTGTGCCTTGGAATGCTAG
TTGGAGTAATAAATCTCTGGAACAGATTTGGAATCACACGACCTGGATGGAGTGGGACAGAGAAATTAAC
AATTACACAAGCTTAATACACTCCTTAATTGAAGAATCGCAAAACCAGCAAGAAAAGAATGAACAAGAAT
TATTGGAATTAGATAAATGGGCAAGTTTGTGGAATTGGTTTAACATAACAAATTGGCTGTGGTATATAAA
ATTATTCATAATGATAGTAGGAGGCTTGGTAGGTTTAAGAATAGTTTTTGCTGTACTTTCTATAGTGAAT
AGAGTTAGGCAGGGATATTCACCATTATCGTTTCAGACCCACCTCCCAACCCCGAGGGGACCCAGAGAGG
GCCTATTTCCCATGATTCCTTCATATTTGCATATACGATACAAGGCTGTTAGAGAGATAATTAGAATTAA
TTTGACTGTAAACACAAAGATATTAGTACAAAATACGTGACGTAGAAAGTAATAATTTCTTGGGTAGTTT
GCAGTTTTAAAATTATGTTTTAAAATGGACTATCATATGCTTACCGTAACTTGAAAGTATTTCGATTTCT
TGGCTTTATATATCTTGTGGAAAGGACGAAACACCGATGGATGCTGGGAAACTGGTGTTTTAGAGCTAGA
AATAGCAAGTTAAAATAAGGCTAGTCCGTTATCAACTTGAAAAAGTGGCACCGAGTCGGTGCTTTTTTAA
GCTTGGCGTAACTAGATCTTGAGACAAATGGCAGTATTCATCCACAATTTTAAAAGAAAAGGGGGGATTG
GGGGGTACAGTGCAGGGGAAAGAATAGTAGACATAATAGCAACAGACATACAAACTAAAGAATTACAAAA
ACAAATTACAAAAATTCAAAATTTTCGGGTTTATTACAGGGACAGCAGAGATCCACTTTGGCGCCGGCTC
GAGGGGG
Features (pLannotate 1.2.2; 29 found; start..end, strand, type, name):
     14..80      +  CDS            small t antigen (fragment): SV40 (simian virus 40) small t antigen
    106..317     +  promoter       EF-1α core promoter: core promoter for human elongation factor EF-1α
    318..1256    +  intron         EF-1α intron A: intron upstream of the start codon of human EF-1α
   1278..1877    +  CDS            PuroR (fragment): puromycin N-acetyltransferase; pac from Streptomyces; confers resistance to puromycin
   1893..2481    +  misc_feature   WPRE: woodchuck hepatitis virus posttranscriptional regulatory element
   2532..2551    +  misc_feature   cPPT/CTS (fragment): central polypurine tract and central termination sequence of HIV-1
   2553..2786    +  LTR            3' LTR (ΔU3): self-inactivating 3' long terminal repeat (LTR) from HIV-1
   2864..2985    +  polyA_signal   SV40 poly(A) signal: SV40 polyadenylation signal
   3025..3160    +  rep_origin     SV40 ori: SV40 origin of replication
   3181..3199    -  promoter       T7 promoter: promoter for bacteriophage T7 RNA polymerase
   3207..3362    +  CDS            lacZα (fragment): LacZα fragment of β-galactosidase; lacZ fragment
   3367..3795    +  rep_origin     f1 ori (sequence partly withheld): f1 bacteriophage origin of replication; arrow indicates direction of (+) strand synthesis
   3848..3952    +  promoter       AmpR promoter: bla
   3953..4813    +  CDS            AmpR: β-lactamase; bla; confers resistance to ampicillin, carbenicillin, and related antibiotics
   4984..5572    +  rep_origin     ori: high-copy-number ColE1/pMB1/pBR322/pUC origin of replication
   5755..5847    +  CDS            lacI (fragment): lac repressor; lacI; The lac repressor binds to the lac operator to inhibit transcription in E. coli. This inhibition can be relieved by adding lactose or isopropyl-β-D-thiogalactopyranoside (IPTG).
   5860..5881    +  protein_bind   CAP binding site: CAP binding activates transcription in the presence of cAMP. E. coli catabolite activator protein
   5896..5926    +  promoter       lac promoter: promoter for the E. coli lac operon
   5934..5950    +  protein_bind   lac operator: The lac repressor binds to the lac operator to inhibit transcription in E. coli. This inhibition can be relieved by adding lactose or isopropyl-β-D-thiogalactopyranoside (IPTG). lac repressor encoded by lacI
   5995..6013    +  promoter       T3 promoter: promoter for bacteriophage T3 RNA polymerase
   6041..6267    +  promoter       RSV promoter: Rous sarcoma virus enhancer/promoter
   6268..6448    +  LTR            5' LTR (truncated): truncated 5' long terminal repeat (LTR) from HIV-1
   6495..6620    +  misc_feature   HIV-1 Ψ: packaging signal of human immunodeficiency virus type 1
   6604..6967    +  CDS            HIV-1 gag (fragment): gag protein from human immunodeficiency virus 1; gag
   7113..7346    +  misc_feature   RRE: The Rev response element (RRE) of HIV-1 allows for Rev-dependent mRNA export from the nucleus to the cytoplasm.
   7723..7749    +  CDS            Rev (fragment): human immunodeficiency virus 1 (HIV-1) Rev protein; rev; enhances nuclear export of unspliced and incompletely spliced viral mRNAs
   7753..7993    +  promoter       U6 promoter: RNA polymerase III promoter for human U6 snRNA
   8023..8098    +  misc_RNA       gRNA scaffold: guide RNA scaffold for the Streptococcus pyogenes CRISPR/Cas9 system
   8154..8271    +  misc_feature   cPPT/CTS: central polypurine tract and central termination sequence of HIV-1
