[The description below was written by a language model from this plasmid's Addgene catalogue record and pLannotate feature annotations shown in this document.]
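Description:
AK2 gRNA (BRDN0001147053) is a third-generation lentiviral guide RNA plasmid built on the lentiGuide-Puro backbone and designed to target the human adenylate kinase 2 gene (AK2, also known as ADK2). In bacteria it is maintained as a high-copy plasmid through a ColE1/pUC-type origin and selected with ampicillin via the β-lactamase gene. An f1 origin, an SV40 origin and residual lac and phage-promoter elements from the parent cloning vector are also annotated.

The transfer cassette is driven by an RSV promoter fused to a truncated HIV-1 5' LTR, which makes genomic RNA production Tat-independent. This is followed by the Ψ packaging signal with a partial gag sequence, the Rev response element for nuclear export of the unspliced vector RNA, and a cPPT/CTS element. A ΔU3 self-inactivating 3' LTR closes the provirus, with an SV40 polyadenylation signal downstream. Within this frame, a human U6 RNA polymerase III promoter transcribes the AK2-specific spacer joined to the Streptococcus pyogenes Cas9 gRNA scaffold. A separate EF-1α core promoter with its intron A drives puromycin N-acetyltransferase, followed by WPRE to enhance expression, which allows puromycin selection of transduced mammalian cells.

The plasmid does not encode Cas9, so it is meant to be used with a separate Cas9 lentiviral vector or in cells already expressing Cas9. According to the depositor, the guide was designed against several AK2 reference transcripts, and the record links the plasmid to a human kinome gRNA library. Its typical use is Cas9-mediated disruption of AK2 in human cells.
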