Addgene plasmid #76581: AK2 gRNA (BRDN0001147053)
Purpose: 3rd generation lentiviral gRNA plasmid targeting human AK2
Depositing lab: John Doench & David Root. Depositing organization: Broad Institute. Publication: Optimized sgRNA design to maximize activity and minimize off-target effects of CRISPR-Cas9. Doench JG, Fusi N, Sullender M, Hegde M, Vaimberg EW, Donovan KF, Smith I, Tothova Z, Wilen C, Orchard R, Virgin HW, Listgarten J, Root DE. Nat Biotechnol. 2016 Jan 18. doi: 10.1038/nbt.3437. PubMed 26780180.
Backbone
  Vector backbone: lentiGuide-Puro
  Backbone manufacturer: Zhang Lab (Addgene plasmid # 52963)
  Vector type: Mammalian Expression, Lentiviral, CRISPR
  Selectable markers: Puromycin
Growth in bacteria
  Bacterial resistance: Ampicillin, 100 μg/mL
  Growth temperature: 37°C
  Growth strain: DH5alpha
  Copy number: High Copy
Gene/Insert
  Gene/Insert name: AK2 (alt names: AK2; NM_001199199.1)
  gRNA/shRNA sequence: ATGGATGCTGGGAAACTGGT
  Species: H. sapiens (human)
  Entrez Gene: AK2 (a.k.a. ADK2)
  Promoter: hU6
  Cloning method: Unknown
  Sequencing primers: 5′ U6-F; 3′ pS2-R
Terms and licenses: Academic/Nonprofit Terms; Industry Terms: Not Available to Industry
Depositor comments: The gRNA was designed to target the following Genbank reference sequence(s): NM_001199199.1,NM_001625.3,NM_013411.4. Note that this plasmid does NOT contain Cas9. It should be used in conjunction with lentiCas9-Blast (Addgene #52962) or otherwise with cell lines already expressing Cas9. Browse the full kinome gRNA library at http://www.addgene.org/pooled-library/broadgpp-human-kinome/ or visit http://www.broadinstitute.org/rnai/public/ for detailed protocols and information.
How to cite: AK2 gRNA (BRDN0001147053) was a gift from John Doench & David Root (Addgene plasmid # 76581 ; http://n2t.net/addgene:76581 ; RRID:Addgene_76581)
