>Addgene plasmid #76581 | AK2 gRNA (BRDN0001147053) | depositor partial sequence | sequence record 144041 | Target Sequence
ATGGATGCTGGGAAACTGGT
