>Addgene plasmid #76581 | AK2 gRNA (BRDN0001147053) | addgene partial sequence | sequence record 186109 | hU6-F
AGAAAGTAATAATTTCTTGGGTAGTTTGCAGTTTTAAAATTATGTTTTAAAATGGACTATCATATGCTTA
CCGTAACTTGAAAGTATTTCGATTTCTTGGCTTTATATATCTTGTGGAAAGGACGAAACACCGATGGATG
CTGGGAAACTGGTGTTTTAGAGCTAGAAATAGCAAGTTAAAATAAGGCTAGTCCGTTATCAACTTGAAAA
AGTGGCACCGAGTCGGTGCTTTTTTAAGCTTGGCGTAACTAGATCTTGAGACAAATGGCAGTATTCATCC
ACAATTTTAAAAGAAAAGGGGGGATTGGGGGGTACAGTGCAGGGGAAAGAATAGTAGACATAATAGCAAC
AGACATACAAACTAAAGAATTACAAAAACAAATTACAAAAATTCAAAATTTTCGGGTTTATTACAGGGAC
AGCAGAGATCCACTTTGGCGCCGGCTCGAGGGGGCCCGGGTGCAAAGATGGATAAAGTTTTAAACAGAGA
GGAATCTTTGCAGCTAATGGACCTTCTAGGTCTTGAAAGGAGTGGGAATTGGCTCCGGTGCCCGTCAGTG
GGCAGAGCGC
